>Addgene plasmid #114165 | pStA1BC | depositor full sequence | sequence record 215494 | Full Sequence
GACTCCTGTTGATAGATCCAGTAATGACCTCAGAACTCCATCTGGATTTGTTCAGAACGCTCGGTTGCCG
CCGGGCGTTTTTTATTGGTGAGAATGGTCTCAAATGCAGAGAAGAGCCAGTAGGGCAGTGAGCGCAACGC
AATTAATGTGAGTTAGCTCACTCATTAGGCACCCCAGGCTTTACACTTTATGCTTCCGGCTCGTATGTTG
TGTGGAATTGTGAGCGGATAACAATTTCACACAGGAAACAGCTATGACCATGATTACGCCAAGCTTGCAT
GCCTGCAGGTCGACTCTAGAGGATCCCCGGGTACCGAGCTCGAATTCACTGGCCGTCGTTTTACAACGTC
GTGACTGGGAAAACCCTGGCGTTACCCAACTTAATCGCCTTGCAGCACATCCCCCTTTCGCCAGCTGGCG
TAATAGCGAAGAGGCCCGCACCGATCGCCCTTCCCAACAGTTGCGCAGCCTGAATGGCGAATGGCGCCTG
ATGCGGTATTTTCTCCTTACGCATCTGTGCGGTATTTCACACCGCATATGGTGCACTCTCAGTACAATCT
GCTCTGATGCCGCATAGTTTCCGCTCTTCAGGAAGGTAGAGACCATTTGTCCTACTCAGGAGAGCGTTCA
CCGACAAACAACAGATAAAACGAAAGGCCCAGTCTTTCGACTGAGCCTTTCGTTTTATTTGATGCCCGAA
AGGGCCTCGTGATACGCCAAAAGTTGGCCCAGGGCTTCCCGGTATCAACAGGGACACCAGGATTTATTTA
TTCTGCGAAGTGATCTTCCGTCACAGGTATTTATTCGGCGCAAAGTGCGTCGGGTGATGCTGCCAACTTA
CTGATTTAGTGTATGATGGTGTTTTTGAGGTGCTCCAGTGGCTTCTGTTTCTATCAGCTGTCCCTCCTGT
TCAGCTACTGACGGGGTGGTGCGTAACGGCAAAAGCACCGCCGGACATCAGCGCTAGCGGAGTGTATACT
GGCTTACTATGTTGGCACTGATGAGGGTGTCAGTGAAGTGCTTCATGTGGCAGGAGAAAAAAGGCTGCAC
CGGTGCGTCAGCAGAATATGTGATACAGGATATATTCCGCTTCCTCGCTCACTGACTCGCTACGCTCGGT
CGTTCGACTGCGGCGAGCGGAAATGGCTTACGAACGGGGCGGAGATTTCCTGGAAGATGCCAGGAAGATA
CTTAACAGGGAAGTGAGAGGGCCGCGGCAAAGCCGTTTTTCCATAGGCTCCGCCCCCCTGACAAGCATCA
CGAAATCTGACGCTCAAATCAGTGGTGGCGAAACCCGACAGGACTATAAAGATACCAGGCGTTTCCCCCT
GGCGGCTCCCTCGTGCGCTCTCCTGTTCCTGCCTTTCGGTTTACCGGTGTCATTCCGCTGTTATGGCCGC
GTTTGTCTCATTCCACGCCTGACACTCAGTTCCGGGTAGGCAGTTCGCTCCAAGCTGGACTGTATGCACG
AACCCCCCGTTCAGTCCGACCGCTGCGCCTTATCCGGTAACTATCGTCTTGAGTCCAACCCGGAAAGACA
TGCAAAAGCACCACTGGCAGCAGCCACTGGTAATTGATTTAGAGGAGTTAGTCTTGAAGTCATGCGCCGG
TTAAGGCTAAACTGAAAGGACAAGTTTTGGTGACTGCGCTCCTCCAAGCCAGTTACCTCGGTTCAAAGAG
TTGGTAGCTCAGAGAACCTTCGAAAAACCGCCCTGCAAGGCGGTTTTTTCGTTTTCAGAGCAAGAGATTA
CGCGCAGACCAAAACGATCTCAAGAAGATCATCTTATTAATCAGATAAAATATTTCTAGATTTCAGTGCA
ATTTATCTCTTCAAATGTAGCACCTGAAGTCAGCCCCATACGATATAAGTTGTAATTCTCATGTTTGACA
GCTTATCATCGATAAGCTTTAATGCGGTAGTTTATCACAGTTAAATTGCTAACGCAGTCAGGCACCGTGT
ATGAAATCTAACAATGCGCTCATCGTCATCCTCGGCACCGTCACCCTGGATGCTGTAGGCATAGGCTTGG
TTATGCCGGTACTGCCGGGCCTCTTGCGGGATATCGTCCATTCCGACAGCATCGCCAGTCACTATGGCGT
GCTGCTAGCGCTATATGCGTTGATGCAATTTCTATGCGCACCCGTTCTCGGAGCACTGTCCGACCGCTTT
GGCCGCCGCCCAGTCCTGCTCGCTTCGCTACTTGGAGCCACTATCGACTACGCGATCATGGCGACCACAC
CCGTCCTGTGGATCCTCTACGCCGGACGCATCGTGGCCGGCATCACCGGCGCCACAGGTGCGGTTGCTGG
CGCCTATATCGCCGACATCACCGATGGGGAAGATCGGGCTCGCCACTTCGGGCTCATGAGCGCTTGTTTC
GGCGTGGGTATGGTGGCAGGCCCCGTGGCCGGGGGACTGTTGGGCGCCATCTCCTTGCATGCACCATTCC
TTGCGGCGGCGGTGCTCAACGGCCTCAACCTACTACTGGGCTGCTTCCTAATGCAGGAGTCGCATAAGGG
AGAGCGTCGACCGATGCCCTTGAGAGCCTTCAACCCAGTCAGCTCCTTCCGGTGGGCGCGGGGCATGACT
ATCGTCGCCGCACTTATGACTGTTTTCTTTATCATGCAACTCGTAGGACAGGTGCCGGCAGCGCTCTGGG
TCATTTTCGGCGAGGACCGCTTTCGCTGGAGCGCGACGATGATCGGCCTGTCGCTTGCGGTATTCGGAAT
CTTGCACGCCCTCGCTCAAGCCTTCGTCACTGGTCCCGCCACCAAACGTTTCGGCGAGAAGCAGGCCATT
ATCGCCGGCATGGCGGCCGACGCGCTGGGCTACGTCTTGCTGGCGTTCGCGACGCGAGGCTGGATGGCCT
TCCCCATTATGATTCTTCTCGCTTCCGGCGGCATCGGGATGCCCGCGTTGCAGGCCATGCTGTCCAGGCA
GGTAGATGACGACCATCAGGGACAGCTTCAAGGATCGCTCGCGGCTCTTACCAGCCTAACTTCGATCATT
GGACCGCTGATCGTCACGGCGATTTATGCCGCCTCGGCGAGCACATGGAACGGGTTGGCATGGATTGTAG
GCGCCGCCCTATACCTTGTCTGCCTCCCCGCGTTGCGTCGCGGTGCATGGAGCCGGGCCACCTCGACCTG
AATGGAAGCCGGCGGCACCTCGCTAACGGATTCACCACTCCAAGAATTGGAGCCAATCAATTCTTGCGGA
GAACTGTGAATGCGCAAACCAACCCTTGGCAGAACATATCCATCGCGTCCGCCATCTCCAGCAGCCGCAC
GCGGCGCATCTCGGGCAGCGTTGGGTCCTGGCCACGGGTGCGCATGATCGTGCTCCTGTCGTTGAGGACC
CGGCTAGGCTGGCGGGGTTGCCTTACTGGTTAGCAGAATGAATCACCGATACGCGAGCGAACGTGAAGCG
ACTGCTGCTGCAAAACGTCTGCGACCTGAGCGCCGCAGCCGAACGACCGAGCGCCTTG
Features (pLannotate 1.2.2; 14 found; start..end, strand, type, name):
      1..95      +  terminator     lambda t0 terminator: transcription terminator from phage lambda
    144..165     +  protein_bind   CAP binding site: CAP binding activates transcription in the presence of cAMP. E. coli catabolite activator protein
    180..210     +  promoter       lac promoter: promoter for the E. coli lac operon
    218..234     +  protein_bind   lac operator: The lac repressor binds to the lac operator to inhibit transcription in E. coli. This inhibition can be relieved by adding lactose or isopropyl-β-D-thiogalactopyranoside (IPTG). lac repressor encoded by lacI
    271..327     -  misc_feature   MCS: pUC18/19 multiple cloning site
    324..481     +  CDS            lacZα (fragment): LacZα fragment of β-galactosidase; lacZ fragment
    487..579     -  misc_feature   bom (fragment): basis of mobility region from pBR322
    605..691     -  terminator     rrnB T1 terminator: Escherichia coli rrnB; transcription terminator T1 from the E. coli rrnB gene
    823..966     +  mobile_element IS1 (fragment): prokaryotic transposable element IS1
   1085..1140    -  rep_origin     RSF ori (fragment): Plasmids containing the RSF 1030 origin of replication can be propagated in E. coli cells that contain additional plasmids with compatible origins.
   1228..1773    -  rep_origin     p15A ori: Plasmids containing the medium-copy-number p15A origin of replication can be propagated in E. coli cells that contain a second plasmid with the ColE1 origin.
   1885..1913    +  promoter       tet promoter: E. coli promoter for tetracycline efflux protein gene
   1961..3151    +  CDS            TcR: tetracycline efflux protein; tet; confers resistance to tetracycline
   3393..3461    -  CDS            YPB1_ECOLX (fragment): Protein predicted: Swiss-Prot protein existence level 4. From Escherichia coli.
