>Addgene plasmid #114165 | pStA1BC | addgene full sequence | sequence record 237131 | Addgene NGS Result
TCTGTGCGGTATTTCACACCGCATATGGTGCACTCTCAGTACAATCTGCTCTGATGCCGCATAGTTTCCG
CTCTTCAGGAAGGTAGAGACCATTTGTCCTACTCAGGAGAGCGTTCACCGACAAACAACAGATAAAACGA
AAGGCCCAGTCTTTCGACTGAGCCTTTCGTTTTATTTGATGCCCGAAAGGGCCTCGTGATACGCCAAAAG
TTGGCCCAGGGCTTCCCGGTATCAACAGGGACACCAGGATTTATTTATTCTGCGAAGTGATCTTCCGTCA
CAGGTATTTATTCGGCGCAAAGTGTGTCGGGTGATGCTGCCAACTTACTGATTTAGTGTATGATGGTGTT
TTTGAGGTGCTCCAGTGGCTTCTGTTTCTATCAGCTGTCCCTCCTGTTCAGCTACTGACGGGGTGGTGCG
TAACGGCAAAAGCACCGCCGGACATCAGCGCTAGCGGAGTGTATACTGGCTTACTATGTTGGCACTGATG
AGGGTGTCAGTGAAGTGCTTCATGTGGCAGGAGAAAAAAGGCTGCACCGGTGCGTCAGCAGAATATGTGA
TACAGGATATATTCCGCTTCCTCGCTCACTGACTCGCTACGCTCGGTCGTTCGACTGCGGCGAGCGGAAA
TGGCTTACGAACGGGGCGGAGATTTCCTGGAAGATGCCAGGAAGATACTTAACAGGGAAGTGAGAGGGCC
GCGGCAAAGCCGTTTTTCCATAGGCTCCGCCCCCCTGACAAGCATCACGAAATCTGACGCTCAAATCAGT
GGTGGCGAAACCCGACAGGACTATAAAGATACCAGGCGTTTCCCCCTGGCGGCTCCCTCGTGCGCTCTCC
TGTTCCTGCCTTTCGGTTTACCGGTGTCATTCCGCTGTTATGGCCGCGTTTGTCTCATTCCACGCCTGAC
ACTCAGTTCCGGGTAGGCAGTTCGCTCCAAGCTGGACTGTATGCACGAACCCCCCGTTCAGTCCGACCGC
TGCGCCTTATCCGGTAACTATCGTCTTGAGTCCAACCCGGAAAGACATGCAAAAGCACCACTGGCAGCAG
CCACTGGTAATTGATTTAGAGGAGTTAGTCTTGAAGTCATGCGCCGGTTAAGGCTAAACTGAAAGGACAA
GTTTTGGTGACTGCGCTCCTCCAAGCCATTTACCTCGGTTCAAAGAGTTGGTAGCTCAGAGAACCTTCGA
AAAACCGCCCTGCAAGGCGGTTTTTTCGTTTTCAGAGCAAGAGATTACGCGCAGACCAAAACGATCTCAA
GAAGATCATCTTATTAATCAGATAAAATATTTCTAGATTTCAGTGCAATTTATCTCTTCAAATGTAGCAC
CTGAAGTCAGCCCCATACGATATAAGTTGTAATTCTCATGTTTGACAGCTTATCATCGATAAGCTTTAAT
GCGGTAGTTTATCACAGTTAAATTGCTAACGCAGTCAGGCACCGTGTATGAAATCTAACAATGCGCTCAT
CGTCATCCTCGGCACCGTCACCCTGGATGCTGTAGGCATAGGCTTGGTTATGCCGGTACTGCCGGGCCTC
TTGCGGGATATCGTCCATTCCGACAGCATCGCCAGTCACTATGGCGTGCTGCTAGCGCTATATGCGTTGA
TGCAATTTCTATGCGCACCCGTTCTCGGAGCACTGTCCGACCGCTTTGGCCGCCGCCCAGTCCTGCTCGC
TTCGCTACTTGGAGCCACTATCGACTACGCGATCATGGCGACCACACCCGTCCTGTGGATCCTCTACGCC
GGACGCATCGTGGCCGGCATCACCGGCGCCACAGGTGCGGTTGCTGGCGCCTATATCGCCGACATCACCG
ATGGGGAAGATCGGGCTCGCCACTTCGGGCTCATGAGCGCTTGTTTCGGCGTGGGTATGGTGGCAGGCCC
CGTGGCCGGGGGACTGTTGGGCGCCATCTCCTTGCATGCACCATTCCTTGCGGCGGCGGTGCTCAACGGC
CTCAACCTACTACTGGGCTGCTTCCTAATGCAGGAGTCGCATAAGGGAGAGCGTCGACCGATGCCCTTGA
GAGCCTTCAACCCAGTCAGCTCCTTCCGGTGGGCGCGGGGCATGACTATCGTCGCCGCACTTATGACTGT
TTTCTTTATCATGCAACTCGTAGGACAGGTGCCGGCAGCGCTCTGGGTCATTTTCGGCGAGGACCGCTTT
CGCTGGAGCGCGACGATGATCGGCCTGTCGCTTGCGGTATTCGGAATCTTGCACGCCCTCGCTCAAGCCT
TCGTCACTGGTCCCGCCACCAAACGTTTCGGCGAGAAGCAGGCCATTATCGCCGGCATGGCGGCCGACGC
GCTGGGCTACGTCTTGCTGGCGTTCGCGACGCGAGGCTGGATGGCCTTCCCCATTATGATTCTTCTCGCT
TCCGGCGGCATCGGGATGCCCGCGTTGCAGGCCATGCTGTCCAGGCAGGTAGATGACGACCATCAGGGAC
AGCTTCAAGGATCGCTCGCGGCTCTTACCAGCCTAACTTCGATCATTGGACCGCTGATCGTCACGGCGAT
TTATGCCGCCTCGGCGAGCACATGGAACGGGTTGGCATGGATTGTAGGCGCCGCCCTATACCTTGTCTGC
CTCCCCGCGTTGCGTCGCGGTGCATGGAGCCGGGCCACCTCGACCTGAATGGAAGCCGGCGGCACCTCGC
TAACGGATTCACCACTCCAAGAATTGGAGCCAATCAATTCTTGCGGAGAACTGTGAATGCGCAAACCAAC
CCTTGGCAGAACATATCCATCGCGTCCGCCATCTCCAGCAGCCGCACGCGGCGCATCTCGGGCAGCGTTG
GGTCCTGGCCACGGGTGCGCATGATCGTGCTCCTGTCGTTGAGGACCCGGCTAGGCTGGCGGGGTTGCCT
TACTGGTTAGCAGAATGAATCACCGATACGCGAGCGAACGTGAAGCGACTGCTGCTGCAAAACGTCTGCG
ACCTGAGCGCCGCAGCCGGACGACCGAGCGCCTTGGACTCCTGTTGATAGATCCAGTAATGACCTCAGAA
CTCCATCTGGATTTGTTCAGAACGCTCGGTTGCCGCCGGGCGTTTTTTATTGGTGAGAATGGTCTCAAAT
GCAGAGAAGAGCCAGTAGGGCAGTGAGCGCAACGCAATTAATGTGAGTTAGCTCACTCATTAGGCACCCC
AGGCTTTACACTTTATGCTTCCGGCTCGTATGTTGTGTGGAATTGTGAGCGGATAACAATTTCACACAGG
AAACAGCTATGACCATGATTACGCCAAGCTTGCATGCCTGCAGGTCGACTCTAGAGGATCCCCGGGTACC
GAGCTCGAATTCACTGGCCGTCGTTTTACAACGTCGTGACTGGGAAAACCCTGGCGTTACCCAACTTAAT
CGCCTTGCAGCACATCCCCCTTTCGCCAGCTGGCGTAATAGCGAAGAGGCCCGCACCGATCGCCCTTCCC
AACAGTTGCGCAGCCTGAATGGCGAATGGCGCCTGATGCGGTATTTTCTCCTTACGCA
Features (pLannotate 1.2.2; 14 found; start..end, strand, type, name):
     92..178     -  terminator     rrnB T1 terminator: Escherichia coli rrnB; transcription terminator T1 from the E. coli rrnB gene
    310..453     +  mobile_element IS1 (fragment): prokaryotic transposable element IS1
    572..627     -  rep_origin     RSF ori (fragment): Plasmids containing the RSF 1030 origin of replication can be propagated in E. coli cells that contain additional plasmids with compatible origins.
    715..1260    -  rep_origin     p15A ori: Plasmids containing the medium-copy-number p15A origin of replication can be propagated in E. coli cells that contain a second plasmid with the ColE1 origin.
   1372..1400    +  promoter       tet promoter: E. coli promoter for tetracycline efflux protein gene
   1448..2638    +  CDS            TcR: tetracycline efflux protein; tet; confers resistance to tetracycline
   2880..2948    -  CDS            YPB1_ECOLX (fragment): Protein predicted: Swiss-Prot protein existence level 4. From Escherichia coli.
   2976..3070    +  terminator     lambda t0 terminator: transcription terminator from phage lambda
   3119..3140    +  protein_bind   CAP binding site: CAP binding activates transcription in the presence of cAMP. E. coli catabolite activator protein
   3155..3185    +  promoter       lac promoter: promoter for the E. coli lac operon
   3193..3209    +  protein_bind   lac operator: The lac repressor binds to the lac operator to inhibit transcription in E. coli. This inhibition can be relieved by adding lactose or isopropyl-β-D-thiogalactopyranoside (IPTG). lac repressor encoded by lacI
   3246..3302    -  misc_feature   MCS: pUC18/19 multiple cloning site
   3299..3456    +  CDS            lacZα (fragment): LacZα fragment of β-galactosidase; lacZ fragment
   3462..66      -  misc_feature   bom (fragment) (across the origin): basis of mobility region from pBR322
