[The description below was written by a language model from this plasmid's Addgene catalogue record and pLannotate feature annotations shown in this document.]
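Description:
pStA1BC is an empty destination backbone for Start-Stop Assembly, a hierarchical, functionally scarless DNA assembly system developed for metabolic engineering. It is designated the "Level 1BC" plasmid of that system. The name suggests a particular position within the Level 1 vector set, although the record does not spell out what that position means, nor does it annotate the restriction sites or fusion sequences used for assembly. The plasmid is 3,488 bp, derived from pACYC184, and classed as a synthetic biology vector for use in E. coli. It replicates from the p15A origin, giving a low copy number and compatibility with ColE1-type plasmids. Selection is by tetracycline, through the TcR efflux gene driven by its native tet promoter.

No insert is present. The cloning region holds a lacZα cassette made up of a CAP binding site, lac promoter, lac operator, a pUC18/19-type multiple cloning site and a lacZα fragment. This cassette is bracketed by the lambda t0 terminator upstream and the rrnB T1 terminator downstream, which would insulate it, or the parts that replace it, from transcription reading in or out of the backbone. In assembly vectors of this kind, such a cassette typically serves as a blue/white screening marker that is displaced when parts are assembled in, though the record does not state this explicitly.

The remaining annotations (fragments of IS1, a bom region, an RSF-type origin match and a predicted E. coli protein) look like backbone remnants or partial similarity hits rather than functional elements. The depositor sequence and the repository's sequencing result list the same 14 features over the same length and differ only in where numbering begins.
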