Addgene plasmid #114165: pStA1BC
Purpose: (Empty Backbone) Start-Stop Assembly Level 1BC plasmid
Depositing lab: John Heap. Depositing organization: Imperial College London. Publication: Start-Stop Assembly: a functionally scarless DNA assembly system optimized for metabolic engineering. Taylor GM, Mordaka PM, Heap JT. Nucleic Acids Res. 2018 Nov 20. pii: 5193345. doi: 10.1093/nar/gky1182. PubMed 30462270.
Backbone
  Vector backbone: pACYC184
  Backbone size (bp): 3488
  Vector type: Synthetic Biology
Growth in bacteria
  Bacterial resistance: Tetracycline, 10 μg/mL
  Growth temperature: 37°C
  Growth strain: DH5alpha
  Copy number: Low Copy
Gene/Insert
  Gene/Insert name: None
  Cloning method: Unknown
  Sequencing primers: 5′ OligoGT339 GTTGAGGACCCGGCTAGG; 3′ OligoGT340 TGTGACGGAAGATCACTTCG
Terms and licenses: Academic/Nonprofit Terms; Industry Terms: Not Available to Industry
Depositor comments: Accession Number MG649423, Alternative ID = pGT404 . Please visit https://www.biorxiv.org/content/early/2018/07/04/361626 for bioRxiv preprint.
How to cite: pStA1BC was a gift from John Heap (Addgene plasmid # 114165 ; http://n2t.net/addgene:114165 ; RRID:Addgene_114165)
